>Addgene plasmid #214345 | pET28a_Pro-IL-36γ | addgene full sequence | sequence record 423136 | Addgene NGS Result
ATCCGGATATAGTTCCTCCTTTCAGCAAAAAACCCCTCAAGACCCGTTTAGAGGCCCCAAGGGGTTATGC
TAGTTATTGCTCAGCGGTGGCAGCAGCCAACTCAGCTTCCTTTCGGGCTTTGTTAGCAGCCGGATCTCAG
TGGTGGTGGTGGTGGTGCTCGAGTGCGGCCGCAAGCTTGTCGACGGAGCTCGAATTCCTACAGATCCTCT
TCTGAGATGAGTTTTTGTTCGTCATTTATATTTAATTCAAAGGCAGTGTTGTATGACTTCCCAAGTTCTG
AAGTCAGAATGATGGGCTGGTCTCTCTTGGAGGAGGCAATGAACCAGTCCGGGAAGGCCACAGACTCAAG
GGTGGAGGTCCTACCAGTCTTGGCACGGTAGAAAAGGAAGGGTTTCACGGGCTCGGGTTGGCCATACAGA
TCCATGATCTTCTGCTCTTTTAGCTGCAATGTGGGCTGTTCTCCAACCTTCTCACAATACAAACACATTT
CTGGATTCTGGATTCCCAAATAAATGGGGTCCCCTCTGCCTTGCTCAAGAGCCTCTGGATACTTGCATGT
GATAACAGCAACAGTGACTGGGGTCACACTGTCACTTCGTGGAACTGCCACAAGGTTCTGACCCTGAAGG
GTCCACACTTGCTGATTCAAATCATTAATAGTCCCAGTAATAGGTTTACACATTGATTGATAGACGGCCC
TTCCTCCACCATCAGCGTCTCCTGGAGTGCCTCTCATGGATCCGCCCTGAAAATACAGGTTTTCCATATG
GCTGCCGCGCGGCACCAGGCCGCTGCTGTGATGATGATGATGATGGCTGCTGCCCATGGTATATCTCCTT
CTTAAAGTTAAACAAAATTATTTCTAGAGGGGAATTGTTATCCGCTCACAATTCCCCTATAGTGAGTCGT
ATTAATTTCGCGGGATCGAGATCTCGATCCTCTACGCCGGACGCATCGTGGCCGGCATCACCGGCGCCAC
AGGTGCGGTTGCTGGCGCCTATATCGCCGACATCACCGATGGGGAAGATCGGGCTCGCCACTTCGGGCTC
ATGAGCGCTTGTTTCGGCGTGGGTATGGTGGCAGGCCCCGTGGCCGGGGGACTGTTGGGCGCCATCTCCT
TGCATGCACCATTCCTTGCGGCGGCGGTGCTCAACGGCCTCAACCTACTACTGGGCTGCTTCCTAATGCA
GGAGTCGCATAAGGGAGAGCGTCGAGATCCCGGACACCATCGAATGGCGCAAAACCTTTCGCGGTATGGC
ATGATAGCGCCCGGAAGAGAGTCAATTCAGGGTGGTGAATGTGAAACCAGTAACGTTATACGATGTCGCA
GAGTATGCCGGTGTCTCTTATCAGACCGTTTCCCGCGTGGTGAACCAGGCCAGCCACGTTTCTGCGAAAA
CGCGGGAAAAAGTGGAAGCGGCGATGGCGGAGCTGAATTACATTCCCAACCGCGTGGCACAACAACTGGC
GGGCAAACAGTCGTTGCTGATTGGCGTTGCCACCTCCAGTCTGGCCCTGCACGCGCCGTCGCAAATTGTC
GCGGCGATTAAATCTCGCGCCGATCAACTGGGTGCCAGCGTGGTGGTGTCGATGGTAGAACGAAGCGGCG
TCGAAGCCTGTAAAGCGGCGGTGCACAATCTTCTCGCGCAACGCGTCAGTGGGCTGATCATTAACTATCC
GCTGGATGACCAGGATGCCATTGCTGTGGAAGCTGCCTGCACTAATGTTCCGGCGTTATTTCTTGATGTC
TCTGACCAGACACCCATCAACAGTATTATTTTCTCCCATGAAGACGGTACGCGACTGGGCGTGGAGCATC
TGGTCGCATTGGGTCACCAGCAAATCGCGCTGTTAGCGGGCCCATTAAGTTCTGTCTCGGCGCGTCTGCG
TCTGGCTGGCTGGCATAAATATCTCACTCGCAATCAAATTCAGCCGATAGCGGAACGGGAAGGCGACTGG
AGTGCCATGTCCGGTTTTCAACAAACCATGCAAATGCTGAATGAGGGCATCGTTCCCACTGCGATGCTGG
TTGCCAACGATCAGATGGCGCTGGGCGCAATGCGCGCCATTACCGAGTCCGGGCTGCGCGTTGGTGCGGA
TATCTCGGTAGTGGGATACGACGATACCGAAGACAGCTCATGTTATATCCCGCCGTTAACCACCATCAAA
CAGGATTTTCGCCTGCTGGGGCAAACCAGCGTGGACCGCTTGCTGCAACTCTCTCAGGGCCAGGCGGTGA
AGGGCAATCAGCTGTTGCCCGTCTCACTGGTGAAAAGAAAAACCACCCTGGCGCCCAATACGCAAACCGC
CTCTCCCCGCGCGTTGGCCGATTCATTAATGCAGCTGGCACGACAGGTTTCCCGACTGGAAAGCGGGCAG
TGAGCGCAACGCAATTAATGTAAGTTAGCTCACTCATTAGGCACCGGGATCTCGACCGATGCCCTTGAGA
GCCTTCAACCCAGTCAGCTCCTTCCGGTGGGCGCGGGGCATGACTATCGTCGCCGCACTTATGACTGTCT
TCTTTATCATGCAACTCGTAGGACAGGTGCCGGCAGCGCTCTGGGTCATTTTCGGCGAGGACCGCTTTCG
CTGGAGCGCGACGATGATCGGCCTGTCGCTTGCGGTATTCGGAATCTTGCACGCCCTCGCTCAAGCCTTC
GTCACTGGTCCCGCCACCAAACGTTTCGGCGAGAAGCAGGCCATTATCGCCGGCATGGCGGCCCCACGGG
TGCGCATGATCGTGCTCCTGTCGTTGAGGACCCGGCTAGGCTGGCGGGGTTGCCTTACTGGTTAGCAGAA
TGAATCACCGATACGCGAGCGAACGTGAAGCGACTGCTGCTGCAAAACGTCTGCGACCTGAGCAACAACA
TGAATGGTCTTCGGTTTCCGTGTTTCGTAAAGTCTGGAAACGCGGAAGTCAGCGCCCTGCACCATTATGT
TCCGGATCTGCATCGCAGGATGCTGCTGGCTACCCTGTGGAACACCTACATCTGTATTAACGAAGCGCTG
GCATTGACCCTGAGTGATTTTTCTCTGGTCCCGCCGCATCCATACCGCCAGTTGTTTACCCTCACAACGT
TCCAGTAACCGGGCATGTTCATCATCAGTAACCCGTATCGTGAGCATCCTCTCTCGTTTCATCGGTATCA
TTACCCCCATGAACAGAAATCCCCCTTACACGGAGGCATCAGTGACCAAACAGGAAAAAACCGCCCTTAA
CATGGCCCGCTTTATCAGAAGCCAGACATTAACGCTTCTGGAGAAACTCAACGAGCTGGACGCGGATGAA
CAGGCAGACATCTGTGAATCGCTTCACGACCACGCTGATGAGCTTTACCGCAGCTGCCTCGCGCGTTTCG
GTGATGACGGTGAAAACCTCTGACACATGCAGCTCCCGGAGACGGTCACAGCTTGTCTGTAAGCGGATGC
CGGGAGCAGACAAGCCCGTCAGGGCGCGTCAGCGGGTGTTGGCGGGTGTCGGGGCGCAGCCATGACCCAG
TCACGTAGCGATAGCGGAGTGTATACTGGCTTAACTATGCGGCATCAGAGCAGATTGTACTGAGAGTGCA
CCATTGCGGTGTGAAATACCGCACAGATGCGTAAGGAGAAAATACCGCATCAGGCGCTCTTCCGCTTCCT
CGCTCACTGACTCGCTGCGCTCGGTCGTTCGGCTGCGGCGAGCGGTATCAGCTCACTCAAAGGCGGTAAT
ACGGTTATCCACAGAATCAGGGGATAACGCAGGAAAGAACATGTGAGCAAAAGGCCAGCAAAAGGCCAGG
AACCGTAAAAAGGCCGCGTTGCTGGCGTTTTTCCATAGGCTCCGCCCCCCTGACGAGCATCACAAAAATC
GACGCTCAAGTCAGAGGTGGCGAAACCCGACAGGACTATAAAGATACCAGGCGTTTCCCCCTGGAAGCTC
CCTCGTGCGCTCTCCTGTTCCGACCCTGCCGCTTACCGGATACCTGTCCGCCTTTCTCCCTTCGGGAAGC
GTGGCGCTTTCTCATAGCTCACGCTGTAGGTATCTCAGTTCGGTGTAGGTCGTTCGCTCCAAGCTGGGCT
GTGTGCACGAACCCCCCGTTCAGCCCGACCGCTGCGCCTTATCCGGTAACTATCGTCTTGAGTCCAACCC
GGTAAGACACGACTTATCGCCACTGGCAGCAGCCACTGGTAACAGGATTAGCAGAGCGAGGTATGTAGGC
GGTGCTACAGAGTTCTTGAAGTGGTGGCCTAACTACGGCTACACTAGAAGGACAGTATTTGGTATCTGCG
CTCTGCTGAAGCCAGTTACCTTCGGAAAAAGAGTTGGTAGCTCTTGATCCGGCAAACAAACCACCGCTGG
TAGCGGTGGTTTTTTTGTTTGCAAGCAGCAGATTACGCGCAGAAAAAAAGGATCTCAAGAAGATCCTTTG
ATCTTTTCTACGGGGTCTGACGCTCAGTGGAACGAAAACTCACGTTAAGGGATTTTGGTCATGAACAATA
AAACTGTCTGCTTACATAAACAGTAATACAAGGGGTGTTATGAGCCATATTCAACGGGAAACGTCTTGCT
CTAGGCCGCGATTAAATTCCAACATGGATGCTGATTTATATGGGTATAAATGGGCTCGCGATAATGTCGG
GCAATCAGGTGCGACAATCTATCGATTGTATGGGAAGCCCGATGCGCCAGAGTTGTTTCTGAAACATGGC
AAAGGTAGCGTTGCCAATGATGTTACAGATGAGATGGTCAGACTAAACTGGCTGACGGAATTTATGCCTC
TTCCGACCATCAAGCATTTTATCCGTACTCCTGATGATGCATGGTTACTCACCACTGCGATCCCCGGGAA
AACAGCATTCCAGGTATTAGAAGAATATCCTGATTCAGGTGAAAATATTGTTGATGCGCTGGCAGTGTTC
CTGCGCCGGTTGCATTCGATTCCTGTTTGTAATTGTCCTTTTAACAGCGATCGCGTATTTCGTCTCGCTC
AGGCGCAATCACGAATGAATAACGGTTTGGTTGATGCGAGTGATTTTGATGACGAGCGTAATGGCTGGCC
TGTTGAACAAGTCTGGAAAGAAATGCATAAACTTTTGCCATTCTCACCGGATTCAGTCGTCACTCATGGT
GATTTCTCACTTGATAACCTTATTTTTGACGAGGGGAAATTAATAGGTTGTATTGATGTTGGACGAGTCG
GAATCGCAGACCGATACCAGGATCTTGCCATCCTATGGAACTGCCTCGGTGAGTTTTCTCCTTCATTACA
GAAACGGCTTTTTCAAAAATATGGTATTGATAATCCTGATATGAATAAATTGCAGTTTCATTTGATGCTC
GATGAGTTTTTCTAAGAATTAATTCATGAGCGGATACATATTTGAATGTATTTAGAAAAATAAACAAATA
GGGGTTCCGCGCACATTTCCCCGAAAAGTGCCACCTAAATTGTAAGCGTTAATATTTTGTTAAAATTCGC
GTTAAATTTTTGTTAAATCAGCTCATTTTTTAACCAATAGGCCGAAATCGGCAAAATCCCTTATAAATCA
AAAGAATAGACCGAGATAGGGT
[37 nt withheld, positions 5553-5589]
AAAGAACGTGGACTCCAACGTCAAAGG
[49 nt withheld, positions 5617-5665]
T
[91 nt withheld, positions 5667-5757]
G
[124 nt withheld, positions 5759-5882]
CCCATTCGCCA
Features (pLannotate 1.2.2; 22 found; start..end, strand, type, name):
     26..73      -  terminator     T7 terminator: transcription terminator for bacteriophage T7 RNA polymerase
     81..130     -  CDS            SET1 (fragment): solubility-enhancement tag derived from T7 phage gene 10B
    140..157     -  CDS            9xHis (fragment): 9xHis affinity tag
    231..737     -  CDS            IL36G: IL36G_HUMAN - Also known as IL1E, IL1F9, IL1H1, IL1RP2. Experimental evidence at protein level: Swiss-Prot protein existence level 1. Cytokine that binds to and signals through the IL1RL2/IL-36R receptor which in turn activates NF-kappa-B and MAPK signaling pathways in target cells. Part of the IL-36 signaling system that is thought to be present in epithelial barriers and to take part in local inflammatory response; similar to the IL-1 system with which it shares the coreceptor IL1RAP. Seems to be involved in skin inflammatory response by acting on keratinocytes, dendritic cells and indirectl
    744..764     -  CDS            TEV site: tobacco etch virus (TEV) protease recognition and cleavage site
    771..788     -  CDS            thrombin site: thrombin recognition and cleavage site
    799..815     -  CDS            capTEV™ (fragment): composite tag for in vivo biotinylation, TEV protease cleavage, and 6xHis tagging
    834..856     -  RBS            RBS: efficient ribosome binding site from bacteriophage T7 gene 10 (Olins and Rangwala, 1989)
    871..895     -  protein_bind   lac operator: The lac repressor binds to the lac operator to inhibit transcription in E. coli. This inhibition can be relieved by adding lactose or isopropyl-β-D-thiogalactopyranoside (IPTG). lac repressor encoded by lacI
    896..914     -  promoter       T7 promoter: promoter for bacteriophage T7 RNA polymerase
    936..1215    +  CDS            TcR (fragment): tetracycline efflux protein; tet; confers resistance to tetracycline
   1223..1300    +  promoter       lacI promoter: lacI
   1301..2383    +  CDS            lacI: lac repressor; lacI; The lac repressor binds to the lac operator to inhibit transcription in E. coli. This inhibition can be relieved by adding lactose or isopropyl-β-D-thiogalactopyranoside (IPTG).
   2396..2417    +  protein_bind   CAP binding site: CAP binding activates transcription in the presence of cAMP. E. coli catabolite activator protein
   2432..2723    +  CDS            TcR (fragment): tetracycline efflux protein; tet; confers resistance to tetracycline
   2795..3175    -  CDS            YPB1_ECOLX: Protein predicted: Swiss-Prot protein existence level 4. From Escherichia coli.
   3192..3383    +  CDS            rop: Rop protein, which maintains plasmids at low copy number; rop
   3485..3624    +  misc_feature   bom: basis of mobility region from pBR322
   3810..4398    -  rep_origin     ori: high-copy-number ColE1/pMB1/pBR322/pUC origin of replication
   4520..5335    +  CDS            KanR: aminoglycoside phosphotransferase; aph(3')-Ia; confers resistance to kanamycin in bacteria or G418 (Geneticin®) in eukaryotes
   5344..5401    -  promoter       AmpR promoter (fragment): bla
   5454..5882    -  rep_origin     f1 ori (sequence partly withheld): f1 bacteriophage origin of replication; arrow indicates direction of (+) strand synthesis
