[The description below was written by a language model from this plasmid's Addgene catalogue record and pLannotate feature annotations shown in this document.]
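Description:
pET28a_Pro-IL-36γ is a bacterial expression plasmid built on the pET28a backbone for overproducing the human pro-form of interleukin-36 gamma (IL36G) in E. coli. It is maintained through a ColE1/pBR322-type origin accompanied by the rop gene and bom region, and is selected with kanamycin via the aminoglycoside phosphotransferase (KanR) gene. An f1 origin is also present. The catalogue lists the plasmid as high copy, although rop normally moderates copy number in pBR322-derived vectors. Short annotated tetracycline-resistance fragments are backbone remnants rather than a functional marker.

The IL36G coding sequence was inserted between BamHI and EcoRI sites and sits downstream of a T7 promoter with an adjacent lac operator and the T7 gene 10 ribosome binding site, ending at the T7 terminator. The plasmid-encoded lacI repressor keeps the cassette silent until an inducer such as IPTG is supplied, and transcription requires a host that provides T7 RNA polymerase. At the N terminus the protein carries a His tag followed by the vector's thrombin site and a TEV protease site, allowing metal-affinity purification and subsequent tag removal. The record also lists a C-terminal Myc epitope. This is not called out in the automated feature table, which leaves a short unannotated stretch after the IL36G reading frame and also detects a downstream His-tag fragment from the vector. Whether that His sequence is translated is not stated.

The stated purpose is protein overexpression in bacteria. The associated publication concerns cytokine cleavage by inflammatory caspase-4, which suggests the recombinant pro-cytokine was made for biochemical work of that kind, though the record does not specify the experiments.
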