Addgene plasmid #214345: pET28a_Pro-IL-36γ
Purpose: Protein overexpression in bacteria
Depositing lab: Jonathan Kagan. Depositing organization: Boston Children's Hospital. Publication: Structural insights into cytokine cleavage by inflammatory caspase-4. Devant P, Dong Y, Mintseris J, Ma W, Gygi SP, Wu H, Kagan JC. Nature. 2023 Dec;624(7991):451-459. doi: 10.1038/s41586-023-06751-9. Epub 2023 Nov 22. PubMed 37993712.
Backbone
  Vector backbone: pET28a
  Backbone size w/o insert (bp): 5400
  Vector type: Bacterial Expression
Growth in bacteria
  Bacterial resistance: Kanamycin, 50 μg/mL
  Growth temperature: 37°C
  Growth strain: DH5alpha
  Copy number: High Copy
Gene/Insert
  Gene/Insert name: IL36G (alt names: Pro-IL-36γ; Pro-Interleukin-36 gamma)
  Species: H. sapiens (human)
  Entrez Gene: IL36G (a.k.a. IL-1F9, IL-1H1, IL-1RP2, IL1E, IL1F9, IL1H1, IL1RP2)
  Promoter: T7
  Tag / fusion protein: His-TEV (N terminal on insert); Myc (C terminal on insert)
  Cloning method: Restriction Enzyme; 5′ cloning site BamHI (not destroyed); 3′ cloning site EcoRI (not destroyed)
  Sequencing primers: 5′ T7-fwd; 3′ T7-term
Terms and licenses: Academic/Nonprofit Terms; Industry Terms: Not Available to Industry
How to cite: pET28a_Pro-IL-36γ was a gift from Jonathan Kagan (Addgene plasmid # 214345 ; http://n2t.net/addgene:214345 ; RRID:Addgene_214345)
