>Addgene plasmid #214345 | pET28a_Pro-IL-36γ | depositor partial sequence | sequence record 418095 | insert
ATGGGCAGCAGCCATCATCATCATCATCACAGCAGCGGCCTGGTGCCGCGCGGCAGCCATATGGAAAACC
TGTATTTTCAGGGCGGATCCATGAGAGGCACTCCAGGAGACGCTGATGGTGGAGGAAGGGCCGTCTATCA
ATCAATGTGTAAACCTATTACTGGGACTATTAATGATTTGAATCAGCAAGTGTGGACCCTTCAGGGTCAG
AACCTTGTGGCAGTTCCACGAAGTGACAGTGTGACCCCAGTCACTGTTGCTGTTATCACATGCAAGTATC
CAGAGGCTCTTGAGCAAGGCAGAGGGGACCCCATTTATTTGGGAATCCAGAATCCAGAAATGTGTTTGTA
TTGTGAGAAGGTTGGAGAACAGCCCACATTGCAGCTAAAAGAGCAGAAGATCATGGATCTGTATGGCCAA
CCCGAGCCCGTGAAACCCTTCCTTTTCTACCGTGCCAAGACTGGTAGGACCTCCACCCTTGAGTCTGTGG
CCTTCCCGGACTGGTTCATTGCCTCCTCCAAGAGAGACCAGCCCATCATTCTGACTTCAGAACTTGGGAA
GTCATACAACACTGCCTTTGAATTAAATATAAATGACGAACAAAAACTCATCTCAGAAGAGGATCTGTAG
GAATTC
